Addgene plasmid #47148: TAL3429
Depositing lab: Keith Joung. Depositing organization: Massachusetts General Hospital. Publication: Targeted gene disruption in somatic zebrafish cells using engineered TALENs. Sander JD, Cade L, Khayter C, Reyon D, Peterson RT, Joung JK, Yeh JR. Nat Biotechnol. 2011 Aug 5;29(8):697-8. doi: 10.1038/nbt.1934. PubMed 21822241.
Backbone
  Vector backbone: JDS74
  Backbone manufacturer: Addgene plasmid #32288
  Backbone size w/o insert (bp): 6447
  Vector type: Mammalian Expression ; T7
Growth in bacteria
  Bacterial resistance: Ampicillin, 100 μg/mL
  Growth temperature: 37°C
  Growth strain: XL1 Blue
  Copy number: High Copy
Gene/Insert
  Gene/Insert name: ZebrafishCommunity-eif2a-right (alt name: eif2a)
  Species: D. rerio (zebrafish)
  Insert size (bp): 1430
  Entrez Gene: zgc:110460 (a.k.a. eif2a, im:7145971)
  Promoter: CMV
  Tag / fusion protein: 3X Flag (N terminal on backbone); WT FOKI (C terminal on backbone)
  Cloning method: Restriction Enzyme; 5′ cloning site BsmBI (destroyed during cloning); 3′ cloning site BsmBI (destroyed during cloning)
  Sequencing primers: 5′ CMV-F; 3′ BGH-rev
Terms and licenses: Academic/Nonprofit Terms; Industry Terms: Not Available to Industry
Depositor comments: Target binding site: TGCTCGGCTGTGATCCAG It is strongly recommended that users perform a diagnostic digest to verify this plasmid prior to use. For example, a double digest of the plasmid with BamHI and KpnI should result in two bands at 2.3kb and 5.8kb.
How to cite: TAL3429 was a gift from Keith Joung (Addgene plasmid # 47148 ; http://n2t.net/addgene:47148 ; RRID:Addgene_47148)
