[The description below was written by a language model from this plasmid's Addgene catalogue record.]
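Description:
TAL3429 is a TALEN expression plasmid encoding the "right" half of a nuclease pair aimed at the zebrafish eif2a locus (zgc:110460). It is built on the JDS74 backbone, a roughly 6.4 kb vector classed as mammalian expression with a T7 promoter, and is maintained in E. coli as a high-copy plasmid under ampicillin selection. The origin of replication is not stated in the record, and no feature table is provided, so the layout can only be described from the catalogue fields.

The insert of about 1.4 kb is not the eif2a coding sequence itself. It is an engineered array of TAL effector repeats designed to recognise a specific 18-nucleotide site in that gene. It was placed between two BsmBI sites, which were destroyed during cloning, as is typical of type IIS assembly. This puts the repeat array in frame with backbone-encoded parts: an N-terminal 3X Flag tag for detection and a C-terminal wild-type FokI nuclease domain. Because FokI cleaves only as a dimer, this construct is meant to be used with a matching "left" TALEN that binds the opposite strand nearby. Together the two monomers make a double-strand break in the spacer between their sites, and error-prone repair of that break produces indel mutations.

Transcription is driven by the CMV promoter in transfected cells. The T7 designation indicates that the same coding region can be transcribed in vitro to make mRNA, the usual route for delivery by injection into zebrafish embryos. The construct belongs to a collection associated with work on targeted gene disruption in somatic zebrafish cells, and its evident use is eif2a knockout or mutagenesis.
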