>Addgene plasmid #47148 | TAL3429 | depositor partial sequence | sequence record 67235 | Insert sequence
ATGGACTACAAAGACCATGACGGTGATTATAAAGATCATGACATCGATTACAAGGATGACGATGACAAGA
TGGCCCCCAAGAAGAAGAGGAAGGTGGGCATTCACCGCGGGGTACCTATGGTGGACTTGAGGACACTCGG
TTATTCGCAACAGCAACAGGAGAAAATCAAGCCTAAGGTCAGGAGCACCGTCGCGCAACACCACGAGGCG
CTTGTGGGGCATGGCTTCACTCATGCGCATATTGTCGCGCTTTCACAGCACCCTGCGGCGCTTGGGACGG
TGGCTGTCAAATACCAAGATATGATTGCGGCCCTGCCCGAAGCCACGCACGAGGCAATTGTAGGGGTCGG
TAAACAGTGGTCGGGAGCGCGAGCACTTGAGGCGCTGCTGACTGTGGCGGGTGAGCTTAGGGGGCCTCCG
CTCCAGCTCGACACCGGGCAGCTGCTGAAGATCGCGAAGAGAGGGGGAGTAACAGCGGTAGAGGCAGTGC
ACGCCTGGCGCAATGCGCTCACCGGGGCCCCCTTGAACCTGACCCCAGACCAGGTAGTCGCAATCGCGAA
CAATAATGGGGGAAAGCAAGCCCTGGAAACCGTGCAAAGGTTGTTGCCGGTCCTTTGTCAAGACCACGGC
CTTACACCGGAGCAAGTCGTGGCCATTGCATCCCACGACGGTGGCAAACAGGCTCTTGAGACGGTTCAGA
GACTTCTCCCAGTTCTCTGTCAAGCCCACGGGCTGACTCCCGATCAAGTTGTAGCGATTGCGTCCAACGG
TGGAGGGAAACAAGCATTGGAGACTGTCCAACGGCTCCTTCCCGTGTTGTGTCAAGCCCACGGTTTGACG
CCTGCACAAGTGGTCGCCATCGCCAGCCATGATGGCGGTAAGCAGGCGCTGGAAACAGTACAGCGCCTGC
TGCCTGTACTGTGCCAGGATCATGGACTGACCCCAGACCAGGTAGTCGCAATCGCGAACAATAATGGGGG
AAAGCAAGCCCTGGAAACCGTGCAAAGGTTGTTGCCGGTCCTTTGTCAAGACCACGGCCTTACACCGGAG
CAAGTCGTGGCCATTGCAAATAATAACGGTGGCAAACAGGCTCTTGAGACGGTTCAGAGACTTCTCCCAG
TTCTCTGTCAAGCCCACGGGCTGACTCCCGATCAAGTTGTAGCGATTGCGTCGCATGACGGAGGGAAACA
AGCATTGGAGACTGTCCAACGGCTCCTTCCCGTGTTGTGTCAAGCCCACGGTTTGACGCCTGCACAAGTG
GTCGCCATCGCCTCGAATGGCGGCGGTAAGCAGGCGCTGGAAACAGTACAGCGCCTGCTGCCTGTACTGT
GCCAGGATCATGGACTGACCCCAGACCAGGTAGTCGCAATCGCGAACAATAATGGGGGAAAGCAAGCCCT
GGAAACCGTGCAAAGGTTGTTGCCGGTCCTTTGTCAAGACCACGGCCTTACACCGGAGCAAGTCGTGGCC
ATTGCAAGCAATGGGGGTGGCAAACAGGCTCTTGAGACGGTTCAGAGACTTCTCCCAGTTCTCTGTCAAG
CCCACGGGCTGACTCCCGATCAAGTTGTAGCGATTGCGAATAACAATGGAGGGAAACAAGCATTGGAGAC
TGTCCAACGGCTCCTTCCCGTGTTGTGTCAAGCCCACGGTTTGACGCCTGCACAAGTGGTCGCCATCGCC
TCCAATATTGGCGGTAAGCAGGCGCTGGAAACAGTACAGCGCCTGCTGCCTGTACTGTGCCAGGATCATG
GACTGACCCCAGACCAGGTAGTCGCAATCGCGTCAAACGGAGGGGGAAAGCAAGCCCTGGAAACCGTGCA
AAGGTTGTTGCCGGTCCTTTGTCAAGACCACGGCCTTACACCGGAGCAAGTCGTGGCCATTGCATCCCAC
GACGGTGGCAAACAGGCTCTTGAGACGGTTCAGAGACTTCTCCCAGTTCTCTGTCAAGCCCACGGGCTGA
CTCCCGATCAAGTTGTAGCGATTGCGTCGCATGACGGAGGGAAACAAGCATTGGAGACTGTCCAACGGCT
CCTTCCCGTGTTGTGTCAAGCCCACGGTTTGACGCCTGCACAAGTGGTCGCCATCGCCTCCAATATTGGC
GGTAAGCAGGCGCTGGAAACAGTACAGCGCCTGCTGCCTGTACTGTGCCAGGATCATGGACTGACACCCG
AACAGGTGGTCGCCATTGCTAATAATAACGGAGGACGGCCAGCCTTGGAG
