>Addgene plasmid #47148 | TAL3429 | addgene partial sequence | sequence record 68659 | JDS-TALEN-F 5'-TAGGGGTCGGTAAACAGTGG-3'
TGTGGCGGGTGAGCTTAGGGGGCCTCCGCTCCAGCTCGACACCGGGCAGCTGCTGAAGATCGCGAAGAGA
GGGGGAGTAACAGCGGTAGAGGCAGTGCACGCCTGGCGCAATGCGCTCACCGGGGCCCCCTTGAACCTGA
CCCCAGACCAGGTAGTCGCAATCGCGAACAATAATGGGGGAAAGCAAGCCCTGGAAACCGTGCAAAGGTT
GTTGCCGGTCCTTTGTCAAGACCACGGCCTTACACCGGAGCAAGTCGTGGCCATTGCATCCCACGACGGT
GGCAAACAGGCTCTTGAGACGGTTCAGAGACTTCTCCCAGTTCTCTGTCAAGCCCACGGGCTGACTCCCG
ATCAAGTTGTAGCGATTGCGTCCAACGGTGGAGGGAAACAAGCATTGGAGACTGTCCAACGGCTCCTTCC
CGTGTTGTGTCAAGCCCACGGTTTGACGCCTGCACAAGTGGTCGCCATCGCCAGCCATGATGGCGGTAAG
CAGGCGCTGGAAACAGTACAGCGCCTGCTGCCTGTACTGTGCCAGGATCATGGACTGACCCCAGACCAGG
TAGTCGCAATCGCGAACAATAATGGGGGAAAGCAAGCCCTGGAAACCGTGCAAAGGTTGTTGCCGGTCCT
TTGTCAAGACCACGGCCTTACACCGGAGCAAGTCGTGGCCATTGCAAATAATAACGGTGGCAAACAGGCT
CTTGAGACGGTTCAGAGACTTCTCCCAGTTCTCTGTCAAGCCCACGGGCTGACTCCCGATCAAGTTGTAG
CGATTGCGTC
